>Addgene plasmid #34825 | pQTEV-MGC20398 | depositor full sequence | sequence record 41902 | Author sequence
CTCGAGAAATCATAAAAAATTTATTTGCTTTGTGAGCGGATAACAATTATAATAGATTCAATTGTGAGCG
GATAACAATTTCACACAGAATTCATTAAAGAGGAGAAATTAACTATGAAACATCACCATCACCATCACCA
TAGCGATTACGACATCCCCACTACTGAGAATCTTTATTTTCAGGGATCCGCGTCCTCCGCCTCCGCCCGG
ACTCCGGCAGGGAAGCGAGTGATAAATCAGGAAGAATTGCGGCGGTTAATGAAGGAGAAGCAGCGTCTGA
GCACCAGTCGGAAACGGATAGAATCTCCATTCGCGAAGTACAACCGTTTGGGGCAGCTGAGTTGTGCCCT
GTGTAACACTCCGGTTAAGAGCGAGCTCCTGTGGCAGACTCACGTCCTGGGAAAGCAGCACCGAGAGAAA
GTGGCCGAGCTGAAAGGCGCGAAGGAAGCCAGCCAGGGTTCGTCCGCCAGTTCAGCGCCTCAGTCCGTCA
AGAGGAAAGCGCCGGACGCAGACGACCAAGATGTCAAGAGAGCGAAGGCCACCTTGGTGCCTCAGGTACA
GCCCTCCACATCTGCGTGGACCACCAACTTTGACAAAATAGGAAAGGAGTTCATTAGAGCGACTCCCAGT
AAGCCTTCAGGACTCAGTTTACTCCCCGATTATGAAGATGAGGAGGAGGAGGAAGAGGAGGAGGAAGGAG
ATGGAGAAAGAAAAAGGGGGGACGCCAGCAAGCCGCTCTCCGACGCACAGGGCAAGGAGCACTCAGTTTC
CTCTTCACGGGAGGTAACAAGTAGTGTGCTGCCAAACGATTTCTTTAGTACTAATCCTCCCAAGGCCCCC
ATAATTCCTCATTCAGGGTCAATTGAGAAAGCAGAAATACATGAAAAAGTGGTGGAAAGGAGAGAAAACA
CCGCGGAAGCGTTACCGGAAGGTTTTTTTGACGACCCTGAGGTAGATGCAAGAGTACGAAAGGTTGATGC
TCCAAAAGATCAGATGGACAAAGAGTGGGACGAATTCCAAAAAGCCATGAGGCAGGTCAACACTATTTCC
GAAGCCATAGTTGCCGAAGAGGATGAGGAGGGACGGTTGGACCGCCAGATTGGGGAGATCGATGAGCAGA
TAGAGTGTTACCGACGGGTGGAAAAGCTACGGAATCGCCAGGATGAAATAAAAAATAAACTTAAAGAAAT
CCTGACCATAAAAGAACTGCAGAAAAAGGAAGAAGAGAATGCTGACAGCGATGATGAGGGGGAACTACAG
GATTTGTTGTCTCAGGATTGGAGGGTGAAAGGGGCATTGTTATAGGCGGCCGCTCGACCTGCAGCCAAGC
TTAATTAGCTGAGCTTGGACTCCTGTTGATAGATCCAGTAATGACCTCAGAACTCCATCTGGATTTGTTC
AGAACGCTCGGTTGCCGCCGGGCGTTTTTTATTGGTGAGAATCCAAGCTAGCTTGGCGAGATTTTCAGGA
GCTAAGGAAGCTAAAATGGAGAAAAAAATCACTGGATATACCACCGTTGATATATCCCAATGGCATCGTA
AAGAACATTTTGAGGCATTTCAGTCAGTTGCTCAATGTACCTATAACCAGACCGTTCAGCTGGATATTAC
GGCCTTTTTAAAGACCGTAAAGAAAAATAAGCACAAGTTTTATCCGGCCTTTATTCACATTCTTGCCCGC
CTGATGAATGCTCATCCGGAATTTCGTATGGCAATGAAAGACGGTGAGCTGGTGATATGGGATAGTGTTC
ACCCTTGTTACACCGTTTTCCATGAGCAAACTGAAACGTTTTCATCGCTCTGGAGTGAATACCACGACGA
TTTCCGGCAGTTTCTACACATATATTCGCAAGATGTGGCGTGTTACGGTGAAAACCTGGCCTATTTCCCT
AAAGGGTTTATTGAGAATATGTTTTTCGTCTCAGCCAATCCCTGGGTGAGTTTCACCAGTTTTGATTTAA
ACGTGGCCAATATGGACAACTTCTTCGCCCCCGTTTTCACCATGGGCAAATATTATACGCAAGGCGACAA
GGTGCTGATGCCGCTGGCGATTCAGGTTCATCATGCCGTTTGTGATGGCTTCCATGTCGGCAGAATGCTT
AATGAATTACAACAGTACTGCGATGAGTGGCAGGGCGGGGCGTAATTTTTTTAAGGCAGTTATTGGTGCC
CTTAAACGCCTGGGGTAATGACTCTCTAGCTTGAGGCATCAAATAAAACGAAAGGCTCAGTCGAAAGACT
GGGCCTTTCGTTTTATCTGTTGTTTGTCGGTGAACGCTCTCCTGAGTAGGACAAATCCGCCCTCTAGATT
ACGTGCAGTCGATGATAAGCTGTCAAACATGAGAATTGTGCCTAATGAGTGAGCTAACTTACATTAATTG
CGTTGCGCTCACTGCCCGCTTTCCAGTCGGGAAACCTGTCGTGCCAGCTGCATTAATGAATCGGCCAACG
CGCGGGGAGAGGCGGTTTGCGTATTGGGCGCCAGGGTGGTTTTTCTTTTCACCAGTGAGACGGGCAACAG
CTGATTGCCCTTCACCGCCTGGCCCTGAGAGAGTTGCAGCAAGCGGTCCACGCTGGTTTGCCCCAGCAGG
CGAAAATCCTGTTTGATGGTGGTTAACGGCGGGATATAACATGAGCTGTCTTCGGTATCGTCGTATCCCA
CTACCGAGATATCCGCACCAACGCGCAGCCCGGACTCGGTAATGGCGCGCATTGCGCCCAGCGCCATCTG
ATCGTTGGCAACCAGCATCGCAGTGGGAACGATGCCCTCATTCAGCATTTGCATGGTTTGTTGAAAACCG
GACATGGCACTCCAGTCGCCTTCCCGTTCCGCTATCGGCTGAATTTGATTGCGAGTGAGATATTTATGCC
AGCCAGCCAGACGCAGACGCGCCGAGACAGAACTTAATGGGCCCGCTAACAGCGCGATTTGCTGGTGACC
CAATGCGACCAGATGCTCCACGCCCAGTCGCGTACCGTCTTCATGGGAGAAAATAATACTGTTGATGGGT
GTCTGGTCAGAGACATCAAGAAATAACGCCGGAACATTAGTGCAGGCAGCTTCCACAGCAATGGCATCCT
GGTCATCCAGCGGATAGTTAATGATCAGCCCACTGACGCGTTGCGCGAGAAGATTGTGCACCGCCGCTTT
ACAGGCTTCGACGCCGCTTCGTTCTACCATCGACACCACCACGCTGGCACCCAGTTGATCGGCGCGAGAT
TTAATCGCCGCGACAATTTGCGACGGCGCGTGCAGGGCCAGACTGGAGGTGGCAACGCCAATCAGCAACG
ACTGTTTGCCCGCCAGTTGTTGTGCCACGCGGTTGGGAATGTAATTCAGCTCCGCCATCGCCGCTTCCAC
TTTTTCCCGCGTTTTCGCAGAAACGTGGCTGGCCTGGTTCACCACGCGGGAAACGGTCTGATAAGAGACA
CCGGCATACTCTGCGACATCGTATAACGTTACTGGTTTCACATTCACCACCCTGAATTGACTCTCTTCCG
GGCGCTATCATGCCATACCGCGAAAGGTTTTGCACCATTCGATGGTGTCGGAATTTCGGGCAGCGTTGGG
TCCTGGCCACGGGTGCGCATGATCTAGAGCTGCCTCGCGCGTTTCGGTGATGACGGTGAAAACCTCTGAC
ACATGCAGCTCCCGGAGACGGTCACAGCTTGTCTGTAAGCGGATGCCGGGAGCAGACAAGCCCGTCAGGG
CGCGTCAGCGGGTGTTGGCGGGTGTCGGGGCGCAGCCATGACCCAGTCACGTAGCGATAGCGGAGTGTAT
ACTGGCTTAACTATGCGGCATCAGAGCAGATTGTACTGAGAGTGCACCACATGCGGTGTGAAATACCGCA
CAGATGCGTAAGGAGAAAATACCGCATCAGGCGCTCTTCCGCTTCCTCGCTCACTGACTCGCTGCGCTCG
GTCGTTCGGCTGCGGCGAGCGGTATCAGCTCACTCAAAGGCGGTAATACGGTTATCCACAGAATCAGGGG
ATAACGCAGGAAAGAACATGTGAGCAAAAGGCCAGCAAAAGGCCAGGAACCGTAAAAAGGCCGCGTTGCT
GGCGTTTTTCCATAGGCTCCGCCCCCCTGACGAGCATCACAAAAATCGACGCTCAAGTCAGAGGTGGCGA
AACCCGACAGGACTATAAAGATACCAGGCGTTTCCCCCTGGAAGCTCCCTCGTGCGCTCTCCTGTTCCGA
CCCTGCCGCTTACCGGATACCTGTCCGCCTTTCTCCCTTCGGGAAGCGTGGCGCTTTCTCATAGCTCACG
CTGTAGGTATCTCAGTTCGGTGTAGGTCGTTCGCTCCAAGCTGGGCTGTGTGCACGAACCCCCCGTTCAG
CCCGACCGCTGCGCCTTATCCGGTAACTATCGTCTTGAGTCCAACCCGGTAAGACACGACTTATCGCCAC
TGGCAGCAGCCACTGGTAACAGGATTAGCAGAGCGAGGTATGTAGGCGGTGCTACAGAGTTCTTGAAGTG
GTGGCCTAACTACGGCTACACTAGAAGGACAGTATTTGGTATCTGCGCTCTGCTGAAGCCAGTTACCTTC
GGAAAAAGAGTTGGTAGCTCTTGATCCGGCAAACAAACCACCGCTGGTAGCGGTGGTTTTTTTGTTTGCA
AGCAGCAGATTACGCGCAGAAAAAAAGGATCTCAAGAAGATCCTTTGATCTTTTCTACGGGGTCTGACGC
TCAGTGGAACGAAAACTCACGTTAAGGGATTTTGGTCATGAGATTATCAAAAAGGATCTTCACCTAGATC
CTTTTAAATTAAAAATGAAGTTTTAAATCAATCTAAAGTATATATGAGTAAACTTGGTCTGACAGTTACC
AATGCTTAATCAGTGAGGCACCTATCTCAGCGATCTGTCTATTTCGTTCATCCATAGTTGCCTGACTCCC
CGTCGTGTAGATAACTACGATACGGGAGGGCTTACCATCTGGCCCCAGTGCTGCAATGATACCGCGAGAC
CCACGCTCACCGGCTCCAGATTTATCAGCAATAAACCAGCCAGCCGGAAGGGCCGAGCGCAGAAGTGGTC
CTGCAACTTTATCCGCCTCCATCCAGTCTATTAATTGTTGCCGGGAAGCTAGAGTAAGTAGTTCGCCAGT
TAATAGTTTGCGCAACGTTGTTGCCATTGCTACAGGCATCGTGGTGTCACGCTCGTCGTTTGGTATGGCT
TCATTCAGCTCCGGTTCCCAACGATCAAGGCGAGTTACATGATCCCCCATGTTGTGCAAAAAAGCGGTTA
GCTCCTTCGGTCCTCCGATCGTTGTCAGAAGTAAGTTGGCCGCAGTGTTATCACTCATGGTTATGGCAGC
ACTGCATAATTCTCTTACTGTCATGCCATCCGTAAGATGCTTTTCTGTGACTGGTGAGTACTCAACCAAG
TCATTCTGAGAATAGTGTATGCGGCGACCGAGTTGCTCTTGCCCGGCGTCAATACGGGATAATACCGCGC
CACATAGCAGAACTTTAAAAGTGCTCATCATTGGAAAACGTTCTTCGGGGCGAAAACTCTCAAGGATCTT
ACCGCTGTTGAGATCCAGTTCGATGTAACCCACTCGTGCACCCAACTGATCTTCAGCATCTTTTACTTTC
ACCAGCGTTTCTGGGTGAGCAAAAACAGGAAGGCAAAATGCCGCAAAAAAGGGAATAAGGGCGACACGGA
AATGTTGAATACTCATACTCTTCCTTTTTCAATATTATTGAAGCATTTATCAGGGTTATTGTCTCATGAG
CGGATACATATTTGAATGTATTTAGAAAAATAAACAAATAGGGGTTCCGCGCACATTTCCCCGAAAAGTG
CCACCTGACGTCTAAGAAACCATTATTATCATGACATTAACCTATAAAAATAGGCGTATCACGAGGCCCT
TTCGTCTTCAC
Features (pLannotate 1.2.2; 18 found; start..end, strand, type, name):
     10..54      +  promoter       T5 promoter: bacteriophage T5 promoter for E. coli RNA polymerase, with embedded lac operator
     62..78      +  protein_bind   lac operator: The lac repressor binds to the lac operator to inhibit transcription in E. coli. This inhibition can be relieved by adding lactose or isopropyl-β-D-thiogalactopyranoside (IPTG). lac repressor encoded by lacI
    121..141     +  CDS            7xHis: 6xHis affinity tag
    165..185     +  CDS            capTEV™ (fragment): composite tag for in vivo biotinylation, TEV protease cleavage, and 6xHis tagging
    190..1302    +  CDS            ZNF830: ZN830_HUMAN - Also known as CCDC16 From Homo sapiens (Human).
   1348..1442    +  terminator     lambda t0 terminator: transcription terminator from phage lambda
   1457..1485    +  promoter       cat promoter (fragment): promoter of the E. coli cat gene encoding chloramphenicol acetyltransferase
   1486..2142    +  CDS            cat: CAT_ECOLX - Experimental evidence at protein level: Swiss-Prot protein existence level 1. This enzyme is an effector of chloramphenicol resistance in bacteria. From Escherichia coli. This protein is used as a marker in many commonly used cloning vectors, such as pACYC184.
   2210..2296    +  terminator     rrnB T1 terminator: Escherichia coli rrnB; transcription terminator T1 from the E. coli rrnB gene
   2319..2336    -  promoter       tet promoter (fragment): E. coli promoter for tetracycline efflux protein gene
   2355..2376    -  protein_bind   CAP binding site: CAP binding activates transcription in the presence of cAMP. E. coli catabolite activator protein
   2389..3471    -  CDS            lacI: lac repressor; lacI; The lac repressor binds to the lac operator to inhibit transcription in E. coli. This inhibition can be relieved by adding lactose or isopropyl-β-D-thiogalactopyranoside (IPTG).
   3472..3549    -  promoter       lacIq promoter: lacI (mutant); In the lacIq allele, a single base change in the promoter boosts expression of the lacI gene about 10-fold.
   3598..3639    +  CDS            rop (fragment): Rop protein, which maintains plasmids at low copy number; rop
   3741..3881    +  misc_feature   bom: basis of mobility region from pBR322
   4067..4655    -  rep_origin     ori: high-copy-number ColE1/pMB1/pBR322/pUC origin of replication
   4826..5686    -  CDS            AmpR: β-lactamase; bla; confers resistance to ampicillin, carbenicillin, and related antibiotics
   5687..5791    -  promoter       AmpR promoter: bla
