[The description below was written by a language model from this plasmid's Addgene catalogue record and pLannotate feature annotations shown in this document.]
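Description:
pQTEV-MGC20398 is a bacterial expression plasmid for producing the human protein ZNF830 (also known as MGC20398, CCDC16, OMCG1 or SEL13) in E. coli. It is built on pQTEV, a roughly 4.7 kb derivative of Qiagen pQE-2, and the full depositor sequence is 5,891 nt. The plasmid replicates from a ColE1/pMB1-type origin, with a pBR322 bom region and only a fragment of rop nearby, and is selected with ampicillin through the bla gene. The catalogue lists its copy number as unknown. A cat coding sequence with a partial cat promoter lies downstream of the expression cassette, but the depositor states that this chloramphenicol resistance sequence is inactive.

The 1,191 bp human insert was cloned between BamHI and NotI sites, both of which are retained. It sits downstream of a bacteriophage T5 promoter carrying an embedded lac operator, followed by a second lac operator. A lacI gene driven by the lacIq promoter on the same plasmid supplies repressor, so transcription by the host RNA polymerase stays low until it is induced with IPTG. The protein is made with a backbone-encoded N-terminal histidine tag for metal-affinity purification, followed by a TEV protease site that lets the tag be cleaved off. The lambda t0 terminator ends the transcript, and an rrnB T1 terminator follows the cat region.

The clone is supplied in the Rosetta strain, which also carries pRARE, a separate chloramphenicol-resistant plasmid that provides rare tRNAs to support overexpression of recombinant proteins. The construct belongs to a public catalogue of human protein expression clones generated for structural genomics.
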