Addgene plasmid #34825: pQTEV-MGC20398
Depositing lab: Konrad Buessow. Depositing organization: Max Planck Institute for Molecular Genetics. Publication: Structural genomics of human proteins--target selection and generation of a public catalogue of expression clones. Bussow K, Scheich C, Sievert V, Harttig U, Schultz J, Simon B, Bork P, Lehrach H, Heinemann U. Microb Cell Fact. 2005 Jul 5;4:21. doi: 10.1186/1475-2859-4-21. PubMed 15998469.
Backbone
  Vector backbone: pQTEV
  Backbone size w/o insert (bp): 4700
  Vector type: Bacterial Expression
Growth in bacteria
  Bacterial resistance: Ampicillin, 100 μg/mL
  Growth temperature: 37°C
  Growth strain: Rosetta
  Copy number: Unknown
Gene/Insert
  Gene/Insert name: MGC20398 (alt name: PSFEp758H0526)
  Species: H. sapiens (human)
  Insert size (bp): 1191
  GenBank ID: BAB70992 DQ000511
  Entrez Gene: ZNF830 (a.k.a. CCDC16, OMCG1, SEL13)
  Tag / fusion protein: His (N terminal on backbone); TEV (N terminal on backbone)
  Cloning method: Restriction Enzyme; 5′ cloning site BamHI (not destroyed); 3′ cloning site NotI (not destroyed)
  Sequencing primers: 5′ TGAGCGGATAACAATTTCACACAG; 3′ GGCAACCGAGCGTTCTGAAC
Terms and licenses: Academic/Nonprofit Terms; Industry Terms: Not Available to Industry
Depositor comments: The vector pQTEV is derived from Qiagen pQE-2 and contains an inactive chloramphenicol resistance gene sequence. The Rosetta bacterial strain contains an additional plasmid. The second plasmid, pRARE, provides rare tRNAs for overexpression of recombinant proteins. It has 4694 bp and is chloramphenicol resistence.
How to cite: pQTEV-MGC20398 was a gift from Konrad Buessow (Addgene plasmid # 34825 ; http://n2t.net/addgene:34825 ; RRID:Addgene_34825)
