>Addgene plasmid #34825 | pQTEV-MGC20398 | addgene partial sequence | sequence record 55855 | pQE-Fwd 5'-CCCGAAAAGTGCCACCTG-3'
TTAACCTATAAAAATAGGCGTATCACGAGGCCCTTTCGTCTTCACCTCGAGAAATCATAAAAAATTTATT
TGCTTTGTGAGCGGATAACAATTATAATAGATTCAATTGTGAGCGGATAACAATTTCACACAGAATTCAT
TAAAGAGGAGAAATTAACTATGAAACATCACCATCACCATCACCATAGCGATTACGACATCCCCACTACT
GAGAATCTTTATTTTCAGGGATCCGCGTCCTCCGCCTCCGCCCGGACTCCGGCAGGGAAGCGAGTGATAA
ATCAGGAAGAATTGCGGCGGTTAATGAAGGAGAAGCAGCGTCTGAGCACCAGTCGGAAACGGATAGAATC
TCCATTCGCGAAGTACAACCGTTTGGGGCAGCTGAGTTGTGCCCTGTGTAACACTCCGGTTAAGAGCGAG
CTCCTGTGGCAGACTCACGTCCTGGGAAAGCAGCACCGAGAGAAAGTGGCCGAGCTGAAAGGCGCGAAGG
AAGCCAGCCAGGGTTCGTCCGCCAGTTCAGCGCCTCAGTCCGTCAAGAGGAAAGCGCCGGACGCAGACGA
CCAAGATGTCAAGAGAGCGAAGGCCACCTTGGTGCCTCAGGTACAGCCCTCCACATCTGCGTGGACCACC
AACTTTGACAAAATAGGAAAGGAGTTCATTAGAGCGACTCCCAGTAAGCCTTCAGGACTCAGTTTACTCC
CCGATTATGAAGATGAGGAGGAGGAGGAAGAGGAGGAGGAAGGAGATGGAGAAAGAAAAAGGGGGGACGC
CAGCAAGCCGCTCTCCGACGCACAGGGCAAGGAGCACTCAGTTTCCTCTTCACGGGAGGTAACAAGTAGT
GTGCTGCCAAACGATTTCTTTAGTACTAATCCTCCCAAGG
